>Addgene plasmid #241384 | Bxb1-GA-PGK-mStayGold | addgene full sequence | sequence record 485724 | Addgene NGS Result
CGGCAAGCAGGCATCGACTAGTTAATTAAGTACTTACTATAAGGATCCGGGGTTGGGGTTGCGCCTTTTC
CAAGGCAGCCCTGGGTTTGCGCAGGGACGCGGCTGCTCTGGGCGTGGTTCCGGGAAACGCAGCGGCGCCG
ACCCTGGATCTCGCACATTCTTCACGTCCGTTCGCAGCGTCACCCGGATCTTCGCCGCTACCCTTGTGGG
CCCCCCGGCGACGCTTCCTGCTCCGCCCCTAAGTCGGGAAGGTTCCTTGCGGTTCGCGGCGTGCCGGACG
TGACAAACGGAAGCCGCACGTCTCACTAGTACCCTCGCAGACGGACAGCGCCAGGGAGCAATGGCAGCGC
GCCGACCGCGATGGGCTGTGGCCAATAGCGGCTGCTCAGCAGGGCGCGCCGAGAGCAGCGGCCGGGAAGG
GGCGGTGCGGGAGGCGGGGTGTGGGGCGGTAGTGTGGGCCCTGTTCCTGCCCGCGCGGTGTTCCGCATTC
TGCAAGCCTCCGGAGCGCACGTCGGCAGTCGGCTCCCTCGTTGACCGAATCACCGACCTCTCTCCCCAGA
AATGGCCACCATGCGGGGTTCTGATCCGATGGTGTCTACAGGCGAGGAGCTGTTTACCGGCGTGGTGCCC
TTCAAGTTCCAGCTGAAGGGCACCATCAACGGCAAGAGCTTCACCGTGGAAGGCGAGGGCGAGGGCAATA
GCCACGAGGGCAGCCACAAAGGCAAGTACGTGTGCACCAGCGGCAAACTGCCAATGTCTTGGGCCGCCCT
GGGAACTAGCTTCGGCTATGGCATGAAGTACTACACCAAGTACCCCAGCGGCCTGAAGAACTGGTTCCAC
GAGGTGATGCCCGAGGGCTTCACCTACGACAGACACATCCAGTACAAGGGCGACGGCAGCATCCACGCCA
AGCACCAGCACTTCATGAAGAACGGCACCTACCACAACATCGTGGAGTTCACCGGCCAGGACTTCAAGGA
GAACAGCCCCGTGCTGACCGGCGACATGGACGTGAGCCTGCCCAACGAGGTGCAGCACATCCCCATAGAT
GACGGCGTGGAGTGCACAGTGACCCTGCAGTACCCTCTGCTGAGCGACGAGAGCAAGTGCGTGGAGGCCT
ACCAGAACACCATCATCAAGCCCCTGCACAATCAGCCAGCCCCCGATGTGCCATTCCACTGGATCAGAAA
GCAGTACACCCAGAGCAAGGACGACACCGAGGAGAGGGACCACATCATCCAGAGCGAGACACTGGAGGCC
CACCTGTAACAACGTTGCACCTGTGCCTTCTAGTTGCCAGCCATCTGTTGTTTGCCCCTCCCCCGTGCCT
TCCTTGACCCTGGAAGGTGCCACTCCCACTGTCCTTTCCTAATAAAATGAGGAAATTGCATCGCATTGTC
TGAGTAGGTGTCATTCTATTCTGGGGGGTGGGGTGGGGCAGGACAGCAAGGGGGAGGATTGGGAAGACAA
TAGCAGGCATGCTGGGGATGCGGTGGGCTCTATGGCGCTCGCTCGCTGCAAGAACTCTTCCTCACGGATC
CGAAGTTCCTATTCCGAAGTTCCTATTCTTCAAATAGTATAGGAACTTCAGCGCTCACTGGCCGTCGTTT
TACAAAGGGCGAATTCACTGGCCGTCGTTTTACAACGTCGTGACTGGGAAAACCCTGGCGTTACCCAACT
TAATCGCCTTGCAGCACATCCCCCTTTCGCCAGCTGGCGTAATAGCGAAGAGGCCCGCACCGATCGCCCT
TCCCAACAGTTGCGCAGCCTGAATGGCGAATGGCGCCTGATGCGGTATTTTCTCCTTACGCATCTGTGCG
GTATTTCACACCGCATA
[95 nt withheld, positions 1838-1932]
T
[46 nt withheld, positions 1934-1979]
C
[141 nt withheld, positions 1981-2121]
CCTTTGACGTTGGAGTCCACGTTCTTT
[37 nt withheld, positions 2149-2185]
ACTCTATCTCGGGCTATTCTTTTGATTTATAAGGGATTTTGCCGATTTCGGTCTATTGGTTAAAAAATGA
GCTGATTTAACAAAAATTTAACGCGAATTTTAACAAAATATTAACGTTTACAATTTTATGGTGCACTCTC
AGTACAATCTGCTCTGATGCCGCATAGTTAAGCCAGCCCCGACACCCGCCAACACCCGCTGACGCGCCCT
GACGGGCTTGTCTGCTCCCGGCATCCGCTTACAGACAAGCTGTGACCGTCTCCGGGAGCTGCATGTGTCA
GAGGTTTTCACCGTCATCACCGAAACGCGCGAGACGAAAGGGCCTCGTGATACGCCTATTTTTATAGGTT
AATGTCATGATAATAATGGTTTCTTAGACGTCAGGTGGCACTTTTCGGGGAAATGTGCGCGGAACCCCTA
TTTGTTTATTTTTCTAAATACATTCAAATATGTATCCGCTCATGAGACAATAACCCTGATAAATGCTTCA
ATAATATTGAAAAAGGAAGAGTATGAGTATTCAACATTTCCGTGTCGCCCTTATTCCCTTTTTTGCGGCA
TTTTGCCTTCCTGTTTTTGCTCACCCAGAAACGCTGGTGAAAGTAAAAGATGCTGAAGATCAGTTGGGTG
CACGAGTGGGTTACATCGAACTGGATCTCAACAGCGGTAAGATCCTTGAGAGTTTTCGCCCCGAAGAACG
TTTTCCAATGATGAGCACTTTTAAAGTTCTGCTATGTGGCGCGGTATTATCCCGTATTGACGCCGGGCAA
GAGCAACTCGGTCGCCGCATACACTATTCTCAGAATGACTTGGTTGAGTACTCACCAGTCACAGAAAAGC
ATCTTACGGATGGCATGACAGTAAGAGAATTATGCAGTGCTGCCATAACCATGAGTGATAACACTGCGGC
CAACTTACTTCTGACAACGATCGGAGGACCGAAGGAGCTAACCGCTTTTTTGCACAACATGGGGGATCAT
GTAACTCGCCTTGATCGTTGGGAACCGGAGCTGAATGAAGCCATACCAAACGACGAGCGTGACACCACGA
TGCCTGTAGCAATGGCAACAACGTTGCGCAAACTATTAACTGGCGAACTACTTACTCTAGCTTCCCGGCA
ACAATTAATAGACTGGATGGAGGCGGATAAAGTTGCAGGACCACTTCTGCGCTCGGCCCTTCCGGCTGGC
TGGTTTATTGCTGATAAATCTGGAGCCGGTGAGCGTGGGTCTCGCGGTATCATTGCAGCACTGGGGCCAG
ATGGTAAGCCCTCCCGTATCGTAGTTATCTACACGACGGGGAGTCAGGCAACTATGGATGAACGAAATAG
ACAGATCGCTGAGATAGGTGCCTCACTGATTAAGCATTGGTAACTGTCAGACCAAGTTTACTCATATATA
CTTTAGATTGATTTAAAACTTCATTTTTAATTTAAAAGGATCTAGGTGAAGATCCTTTTTGATAATCTCA
TGACCAAAATCCCTTAACGTGAGTTTTCGTTCCACTGAGCGTCAGACCCCGTAGAAAAGATCAAAGGATC
TTCTTGAGATCCTTTTTTTCTGCGCGTAATCTGCTGCTTGCAAACAAAAAAACCACCGCTACCAGCGGTG
GTTTGTTTGCCGGATCAAGAGCTACCAACTCTTTTTCCGAAGGTAACTGGCTTCAGCAGAGCGCAGATAC
CAAATACTGTTCTTCTAGTGTAGCCGTAGTTAGGCCACCACTTCAAGAACTCTGTAGCACCGCCTACATA
CCTCGCTCTGCTAATCCTGTTACCAGTGGCTGCTGCCAGTGGCGATAAGTCGTGTCTTACCGGGTTGGAC
TCAAGACGATAGTTACCGGATAAGGCGCAGCGGTCGGGCTGAACGGGGGGTTCGTGCACACAGCCCAGCT
TGGAGCGAACGACCTACACCGAACTGAGATACCTACAGCGTGAGCTATGAGAAAGCGCCACGCTTCCCGA
AGGGAGAAAGGCGGACAGGTATCCGGTAAGCGGCAGGGTCGGAACAGGAGAGCGCACGAGGGAGCTTCCA
GGGGGAAACGCCTGGTATCTTTATAGTCCTGTCGGGTTTCGCCACCTCTGACTTGAGCGTCGATTTTTGT
GATGCTCGTCAGGGGGGCGGAGCCTATGGAAAAACGCCAGCAACGCGGCCTTTTTACGGTTCCTGGCCTT
TTGCTGGCCTTTTGCTCACATGTTCTTTCCTGCGTTATCCCCTGATTCTGTGGATAACCGTATTACCGCC
TTTGAGTGAGCTGATACCGCTCGCCGCAGCCGAACGACCGAGCGCAGCGAGTCAGTGAGCGAGGAAGCGG
AAGAGCGCCCAATACGCAAACCGCCTCTCCCCGCGCGTTGGCCGATTCATTAATGCAGCTGGCACGACAG
GTTTCCCGACTGGAAAGCGGGCAGTGAGCGCAACGCAATTAATGTGAGTTAGCTCACTCATTAGGCACCC
CAGGCTTTACACTTTATGCTTCCGGCTCGTATGTTGTGTGGAATTGTGAGCGGATAACAATTTCACACAG
GAAACAGCTATGACCATGATTACGCCAAGCTTAATTCCCTCCCCAGCAGGCAGAAGTATGCAAAGCATGC
ATCTCAATTAGTCAGCAACCATAGTCCCGCCCCTAACTCCGCCCATCCCGCCCCTAACTCCGCCCAGTTC
CGCCCATTCTCCGCCCCATGGCTGACTAATTTTTTTTATTTATGCAGAGGCCGAGGCCGCCTCGGCCTCT
GAGCTATTCCAGAAGTAGTGAGGAGGCTTTTTTGGAGGCCTAGGCTTTTGCAAAAAGCTTTGCAAAGATG
GATAAAGTTTTAAACAGAGAGGAATCTTTGCAGCTAATGGACCTTCTAGGTCTTGAAAGGAGTGGGAATT
GGCTCCGGTGCCCGTCAGTGGGCAGAGCGCACATCGCCCACAGTCCCCGAGAAGTTGGGGGGAGGGGTCG
GCAATTGAACCGGTGCCTAGAGAAGGTGGCGCGGGGTAAACTGGGAAAGTGATGTCGTGTACTGGCTCCG
CCTTTTTCCCGAGGGTGGGGGAGAACCGTATATAAGTGCAGTAGTCGCCGTGAACGTTCTTTTTCGCAAC
GGGTTTGCCGCCAGAACACAGGTAAGTGCCGTGTGTGGTTCCCGCGGGCCTGGCCTCTTTACGGGTTATG
GCCCTTGCGTGCCTTGAATTACTTCCACCTGGCTGCAGTACGTGATTCTTGATCCCGAGCTTCGGGTTGG
AAGTGGGTGGGAGAGTTCGAGGCCTTGCGCTTAAGGAGCCCCTTCGCCTCGTGCTTGAGTTGAGGCCTGG
CCTGGGCGCTGGGGCCGCCGCGTGCGAATCTGGTGGCACCTTCGCGCCTGTCTCGCTGCTTTCGATAAGT
CTCTAGCCATTTAAAATTTTTGATGACCTGCTGCGACGCTTTTTTTCTGGCAAGATAGTCTTGTAAATGC
GGGCCAAGATCTGCACACTGGTATTTCGGTTTTTGGGGCCGCGGGCGGCGACGGGGCCCGTGCGTCCCAG
CGCACATGTTCGGCGAGGCGGGGCCTGCGAGCGCGGCCACCGAGAATCGGACGGGGGTAGTCTCAAGCTG
GCCGGCCTGCTCTGGTGCCTGGCCTCGCGCCGCCGTGTATCGCCCCGCCCTGGGCGGCAAGGCTGGCCCG
GTCGGCACCAGTTGCGTGAGCGGAAAGATGGCCGCTTCCCGGCCCTGCTGCAGGGAGCTCAAAATGGAGG
ACGCGGCGCTCGGGAGAGCGGGCGGGTGAGTCACCCACACAAAGGAAAAGGGCCTTTCCGTCCTCAGCCG
TCGCTTCATGTGACTCCACGGAGTACCGGGCGCCGTCCAGGCACCTCGATTAGTTCTCGAGCTTTTGGAG
TACGTCGTCTTTAGGTTGGGGGGAGGGGTTTTATGCGATGGAGTTTCCCCACACTGAGTGGGTGGAGACT
GAAGTTAGGCCAGCTTGGCACTTGATGTAATTCTCCTTGGAATTTGCCCTTTTTGAGTTTGGATCTTGGT
TCATTCTCAAGCCTCAGACAGTGGTTCAAAGTTTTTTTCTTCCATTTCAGGTGTCGTGAGGAATTCGCCA
CCATGGCCGGCTTGTCGACGACGGCGGACTCCGTCGTCAGGATCATCCGGATCCGGATCCGAAGTTCCTA
TTCCGAAGTTCCTATTCTCTAGAAAGTATAGGAACTTCATGATATT
Features (pLannotate 1.2.2; 21 found; start..end, strand, type, name):
     49..559     +  promoter       hPGK promoter: human phosphoglycerate kinase 1 promoter
   1281..1505    +  polyA_signal   bGH poly(A) signal: bovine growth hormone polyadenylation signal
   1515..1536    +  CDS            PuroR (fragment): puromycin N-acetyltransferase; pac from Streptomyces; confers resistance to puromycin
   1595..1615    +  CDS            lacZα (fragment): LacZα fragment of β-galactosidase; lacZ fragment
   1623..1780    +  CDS            lacZα (fragment): LacZα fragment of β-galactosidase; lacZ fragment
   1786..1837    -  misc_feature   bom (fragment): basis of mobility region from pBR322
   1856..2311    +  rep_origin     f1 ori (sequence partly withheld): f1 bacteriophage origin of replication; arrow indicates direction of (+) strand synthesis
   2312..2361    -  misc_feature   bom (fragment): basis of mobility region from pBR322
   2463..2498    -  CDS            rop (fragment): Rop protein, which maintains plasmids at low copy number; rop
   2593..2697    +  promoter       AmpR promoter: bla
   2698..3558    +  CDS            AmpR: β-lactamase; bla; confers resistance to ampicillin, carbenicillin, and related antibiotics
   3729..4317    +  rep_origin     ori: high-copy-number ColE1/pMB1/pBR322/pUC origin of replication
   4500..4592    +  CDS            lacI (fragment): lac repressor; lacI; The lac repressor binds to the lac operator to inhibit transcription in E. coli. This inhibition can be relieved by adding lactose or isopropyl-β-D-thiogalactopyranoside (IPTG).
   4605..4626    +  protein_bind   CAP binding site: CAP binding activates transcription in the presence of cAMP. E. coli catabolite activator protein
   4641..4671    +  promoter       lac promoter: promoter for the E. coli lac operon
   4679..4695    +  protein_bind   lac operator: The lac repressor binds to the lac operator to inhibit transcription in E. coli. This inhibition can be relieved by adding lactose or isopropyl-β-D-thiogalactopyranoside (IPTG). lac repressor encoded by lacI
   4751..4961    +  promoter       SV40 promoter: SV40 early promoter
   4983..5049    +  CDS            small t antigen (fragment): SV40 (simian virus 40) small t antigen
   5056..6234    +  promoter       EF-1α promoter: strong constitutive promoter for human elongation factor EF-1α
   6306..6353    +  protein_bind   FRT: FLP-mediated recombination occurs in the 8-bp core sequence TCTAGAAA (Turan and Bode, 2011). FLP recombinase from the Saccharomyces cerevisiae 2μ plasmid
   6353..16      -  CDS            NeoR/KanR (fragment) (across the origin): aminoglycoside phosphotransferase confers resistance to neomycin, kanamycin, and G418 (Geneticin®)
