[The description below was written by a language model from this plasmid's Addgene catalogue record and pLannotate feature annotations shown in this document.]
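Description:
Bxb1-GA-PGK-mStayGold is a mammalian-expression donor plasmid built on a pBR322/pUC-type backbone. It is designed for Bxb1 serine-integrase-mediated insertion of a payload into a pre-installed genomic landing pad, as part of a platform for single-copy integration of DNA payloads and gene circuits into human induced pluripotent stem cells. "GA" refers to the variant of the Bxb1 attachment site carried by the donor, which would restrict recombination to a matching landing pad. The attachment site itself is not picked up in the feature table. In E. coli the plasmid replicates from a high-copy ColE1/pUC origin and is selected with ampicillin through the bla gene and its promoter. An f1 origin and remnants of lacZα, lacI, bom and rop, along with the lac promoter/operator region, are carried over from the parental cloning vectors.

The payload is a transcription unit in which the human PGK1 promoter drives constitutive expression of the synthetic green fluorescent protein mStayGold and the bovine growth hormone polyadenylation signal terminates it. The mStayGold coding sequence is not annotated but presumably occupies the gap between these two elements. The table also shows an SV40 early promoter, a short small t antigen fragment, a full EF-1α promoter, an FRT site and small fragments matching PuroR and NeoR/KanR. The EF-1α promoter has no complete coding sequence annotated downstream. This would fit a design in which integration places a promoter next to a landing-pad marker for selection, with FLP then removing auxiliary sequences, but the record does not state these functions. The plasmid is used to generate cell lines with stable, constitutive mStayGold fluorescence from a defined locus.
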