Addgene plasmid #241384: Bxb1-GA-PGK-mStayGold
Purpose: Bxb1-GA donor plasmid for integrating a transcription unit for constitutive expression of mStayGold with PGK promoter
Depositing lab: Richard Davis. Depositing organization: Leiden University Medical Center. Publication: STRAIGHT-IN Dual: a platform for dual, single-copy integrations of DNA payloads and gene circuits into human induced pluripotent stem cells. Blanch-Asensio A, Ploessl DS, Wang NB, Mummery CL, Galloway KE, Davis RP. bioRxiv [Preprint]. 2024 Oct 17:2024.10.17.616637. doi: 10.1101/2024.10.17.616637. PubMed 39464154.
Backbone
  Vector backbone: pBR322/pUC
  Backbone size w/o insert (bp): 4700
  Vector type: Mammalian Expression
Growth in bacteria
  Bacterial resistance: Ampicillin, 100 μg/mL
  Growth temperature: 37°C
  Growth strain: NEB Stable
  Copy number: High Copy
Gene/Insert
  Gene/Insert name: mStayGold
  Species: Synthetic
  Insert size (bp): 1500
  Promoter: PGK
  Cloning method: Gibson Cloning
Terms and licenses: Academic/Nonprofit Terms; Industry Terms: Not Available to Industry
How to cite: Bxb1-GA-PGK-mStayGold was a gift from Richard Davis (Addgene plasmid # 241384 ; http://n2t.net/addgene:241384 ; RRID:Addgene_241384)
